>Addgene plasmid #207145 | LAMP1-mCherry-FRB* | addgene full sequence | sequence record 413480 | Addgene NGS Result
TAGTTATTAATAGTAATCAATTACGGGGTCATTAGTTCATAGCCCATATATGGAGTTCCGCGTTACATAA
CTTACGGTAAATGGCCCGCCTGGCTGACCGCCCAACGACCCCCGCCCATTGACGTCAATAATGACGTATG
TTCCCATAGTAACGCCAATAGGGACTTTCCATTGACGTCAATGGGTGGAGTATTTACGGTAAACTGCCCA
CTTGGCAGTACATCAAGTGTATCATATGCCAAGTACGCCCCCTATTGACGTCAATGACGGTAAATGGCCC
GCCTGGCATTATGCCCAGTACATGACCTTATGGGACTTTCCTACTTGGCAGTACATCTACGTATTAGTCA
TCGCTATTACCATGGTGATGCGGTTTTGGCAGTACATCAATGGGCGTGGATAGCGGTTTGACTCACGGGG
ATTTCCAAGTCTCCACCCCATTGACGTCAATGGGAGTTTGTTTTGGCACCAAAATCAACGGGACTTTCCA
AAATGTCGTAACAACTCCGCCCCATTGACGCAAATGGGCGGTAGGCGTGTACGGTGGGAGGTCTATATAA
GCAGAGCTGGTTTAGTGAACCGTCAGATCCGCTAGCGCTACCGGACTCAGATCTCGAGCTCAAGCTTCGA
ATTCAGGGACATGGCGGCCCCCGGCAGCGCCCGGCGACCCCTGCTGCTGCTACTGCTGTTGCTGCTGCTC
GGCCTCATGCATTGTGCGTCAGCAGCAATGTTTATGGTGAAAAATGGCAACGGGACCGCGTGCATAATGG
CCAACTTCTCTGCTGCCTTCTCAGTGAACTACGACACCAAGAGTGGCCCTAAGAACATGACCTTTGACCT
GCCATCAGATGCCACAGTGGTGCTCAACCGCAGCTCCTGTGGAAAAGAGAACACTTCTGACCCCAGTCTC
GTGATTGCTTTTGGAAGAGGACATACACTCACTCTCAATTTCACGAGAAATGCAACACGTTACAGCGTCC
AGCTCATGAGTTTTGTTTATAACTTGTCAGACACACACCTTTTCCCCAATGCGAGCTCCAAAGAAATCAA
GACTGTGGAATCTATAACTGACATCAGGGCAGATATAGATAAAAAATACAGATGTGTTAGTGGCACCCAG
GTCCACATGAACAACGTGACCGTAACGCTCCATGATGCCACCATCCAGGCGTACCTTTCCAACAGCAGCT
TCAGCAGGGGAGAGACACGCTGTGAACAAGACAGGCCTTCCCCAACCACAGCGCCCCCTGCGCCACCCAG
CCCCTCGCCCTCACCCGTGCCCAAGAGCCCCTCTGTGGACAAGTACAACGTGAGCGGCACCAACGGGACC
TGCCTGCTGGCCAGCATGGGGCTGCAGCTGAACCTCACCTATGAGAGGAAGGACAACACGACGGTGACAA
GGCTTCTCAACATCAACCCCAACAAGACCTCGGCCAGCGGGAGCTGCGGCGCCCACCTGGTGACTCTGGA
GCTGCACAGCGAGGGCACCACCGTCCTGCTCTTCCAGTTCGGGATGAATGCAAGTTCTAGCCGGTTTTTC
CTACAAGGAATCCAGTTGAATACAATTCTTCCTGACGCCAGAGACCCCGCCTTTAAAGCTGCCAACGGCT
CCCTGCGAGCGCTGCAGGCCACAGTCGGCAATTCCTACAAGTGCAACGCGGAGGAGCACGTCCGTGTCAC
GAAGGCGTTTTCAGTCAATATATTCAAAGTGTGGGTCCAGGCTTTCAAGGTGGAAGGTGGCCAGTTTGGC
TCTGTGGAGGAGTGTCTGCTGGACGAGAACAGCATGCTGATCCCCATCGCTGTGGGTGGTGCCCTGGCGG
GGCTGGTCCTCATCGTCCTCATCGCCTACCTCGTCGGCAGGAAGAGGAGTCACGCAGGCTACCAGACTAT
CGGCTCCACCGGCTCCACAGGCTCCACCGGCGCGGTCGACGTGAGCAAGGGCGAGGAGGATAACTTAGCC
ATCATCAAGGAGTTCATGCGCTTCAAGGTGCACATGGAGGGCTCCGTGAACGGCCACGAGTTCGAGATCG
AGGGCGAGGGCGAGGGCCGCCCCTACGAGGGCACCCAGACCGCCAAGCTGAAGGTGACCAAGGGTGGCCC
CCTGCCCTTCGCCTGGGACATCCTGTCCCCTCAGTTCATGTACGGCTCCAAGGCCTACGTGAAGCACCCC
GCCGACATCCCCGACTACTTGAAGCTGTCCTTCCCCGAGGGCTTCAAGTGGGAGCGCGTGATGAACTTCG
AGGACGGCGGCGTGGTGACCGTGACCCAGGACTCCTCCCTGCAGGACGGCGAGTTCATCTACAAGGTGAA
GCTGCGCGGCACCAACTTCCCCTCCGACGGCCCCGTAATGCAGAAGAAGACCATGGGCTGGGAGGCCTCC
TCCGAGCGGATGTACCCCGAGGACGGCGCCCTGAAGGGCGAGATCAAGCAGAGGCTGAAGCTGAAGGACG
GCGGCCACTACGACGCTGAGGTCAAGACCACCTACAAGGCCAAGAAGCCCGTGCAGCTGCCCGGCGCCTA
CAACGTCAACATCAAGTTGGACATCACCTCCCACAACGAGGACTACACCATCGTGGAACAGTACGAACGC
GCCGAGGGCCGCCACTCCACCGGCGGCATGGACGAGCTGTACAAGGGAGCAAGTGGAATCCTCTGGCATG
AGATGTGGCATGAAGGCCTGGAAGAGGCATCTCGTTTGTACTTTGGGGAAAGGAACGTGAAAGGCATGTT
TGAGGTGCTGGAGCCCTTGCATGCTATGATGGAACGGGGCCCCCAGACTCTGAAGGAAACATCCTTTAAT
CAGGCCTATGGTCGAGATTTAATGGAGGCCCAAGAGTGGTGCAGGAAGTACATGAAATCAGGGAATGTCA
AGGACCTCCTCCAAGCCTGGGACCTCTATTATCATGTGTTCCGACGAATCTCAAAGTAGGCGGCCGCGAC
TCTAGATCATAATCAGCCATACCACATTTGTAGAGGTTTTACTTGCTTTAAAAAACCTCCCACACCTCCC
CCTGAACCTGAAACATAAAATGAATGCAATTGTTGTTGTTAACTTGTTTATTGCAGCTTATAATGGTTAC
AAATAAAGCAATAGCATCACAAATTTCACAAATAAAGCATTTTTTTCACTGCATTCTAGTTGTGGTTTGT
CCAAACTCATCAATGTATCTTAAGGCGTAAATTGTAAGCGTTAATATTTTGTTAAAATTCGCGTTAAATT
TTTGTTAAATCAGCTCATTTTTTAACCAATAGGCCGAAATCGGCAAAATCCCTTATAAATCAAAAGAATA
GACCGAGATAGGGT
[37 nt withheld, positions 3305-3341]
AAAGAACGTGGACTCCAACGTCAAAGG
[49 nt withheld, positions 3369-3417]
T
[91 nt withheld, positions 3419-3509]
G
[124 nt withheld, positions 3511-3634]
CAGGTGGCACTTTTCGGGGAAATGTGCGCGGAACCCCTATTTGTTTATTTTTCTAAATACATTCAAATAT
GTATCCGCTCATGAGACAATAACCCTGATAAATGCTTCAATAATATTGAAAAAGGAAGAGTCCTGAGGCG
GAAAGAACCAGCTGTGGAATGTGTGTCAGTTAGGGTGTGGAAAGTCCCCAGGCTCCCCAGCAGGCAGAAG
TATGCAAAGCATGCATCTCAATTAGTCAGCAACCAGGTGTGGAAAGTCCCCAGGCTCCCCAGCAGGCAGA
AGTATGCAAAGCATGCATCTCAATTAGTCAGCAACCATAGTCCCGCCCCTAACTCCGCCCATCCCGCCCC
TAACTCCGCCCAGTTCCGCCCATTCTCCGCCCCATGGCTGACTAATTTTTTTTATTTATGCAGAGGCCGA
GGCCGCCTCGGCCTCTGAGCTATTCCAGAAGTAGTGAGGAGGCTTTTTTGGAGGCCTAGGCTTTTGCAAA
GATCGATCAAGAGACAGGATGAGGATCGTTTCGCATGATTGAACAAGATGGATTGCACGCAGGTTCTCCG
GCCGCTTGGGTGGAGAGGCTATTCGGCTATGACTGGGCACAACAGACAATCGGCTGCTCTGATGCCGCCG
TGTTCCGGCTGTCAGCGCAGGGGCGCCCGGTTCTTTTTGTCAAGACCGACCTGTCCGGTGCCCTGAATGA
ACTGCAAGACGAGGCAGCGCGGCTATCGTGGCTGGCCACGACGGGCGTTCCTTGCGCAGCTGTGCTCGAC
GTTGTCACTGAAGCGGGAAGGGACTGGCTGCTATTGGGCGAAGTGCCGGGGCAGGATCTCCTGTCATCTC
ACCTTGCTCCTGCCGAGAAAGTATCCATCATGGCTGATGCAATGCGGCGGCTGCATACGCTTGATCCGGC
TACCTGCCCATTCGACCACCAAGCGAAACATCGCATCGAGCGAGCACGTACTCGGATGGAAGCCGGTCTT
GTCGATCAGGATGATCTGGACGAAGAGCATCAGGGGCTCGCGCCAGCCGAACTGTTCGCCAGGCTCAAGG
CGAGCATGCCCGACGGCGAGGATCTCGTCGTGACCCATGGCGATGCCTGCTTGCCGAATATCATGGTGGA
AAATGGCCGCTTTTCTGGATTCATCGACTGTGGCCGGCTGGGTGTGGCGGACCGCTATCAGGACATAGCG
TTGGCTACCCGTGATATTGCTGAAGAGCTTGGCGGCGAATGGGCTGACCGCTTCCTCGTGCTTTACGGTA
TCGCCGCTCCCGATTCGCAGCGCATCGCCTTCTATCGCCTTCTTGACGAGTTCTTCTGAGCGGGACTCTG
GGGTTCGAAATGACCGACCAAGCGACGCCCAACCTGCCATCACGAGATTTCGATTCCACCGCCGCCTTCT
ATGAAAGGTTGGGCTTCGGAATCGTTTTCCGGGACGCCGGCTGGATGATCCTCCAGCGCGGGGATCTCAT
GCTGGAGTTCTTCGCCCACCCTAGGGGGAGGCTAACTGAAACACGGAAGGAGACAATACCGGAAGGAACC
CGCGCTATGACGGCAATAAAAAGACAGAATAAAACGCACGGTGTTGGGTCGTTTGTTCATAAACGCGGGG
TTCGGTCCCAGGGCTGGCACTCTGTCGATACCCCACCGAGACCCCATTGGGGCCAATACGCCCGCGTTTC
TTCCTTTTCCCCACCCCACCCCCCAAGTTCGGGTGAAGGCCCAGGGCTCGCAGCCAACGTCGGGGCGGCA
GGCCCTGCCATAGCCTCAGGTTACTCATATATACTTTAGATTGATTTAAAACTTCATTTTTAATTTAAAA
GGATCTAGGTGAAGATCCTTTTTGATAATCTCATGACCAAAATCCCTTAACGTGAGTTTTCGTTCCACTG
AGCGTCAGACCCCGTAGAAAAGATCAAAGGATCTTCTTGAGATCCTTTTTTTCTGCGCGTAATCTGCTGC
TTGCAAACAAAAAAACCACCGCTACCAGCGGTGGTTTGTTTGCCGGATCAAGAGCTACCAACTCTTTTTC
CGAAGGTAACTGGCTTCAGCAGAGCGCAGATACCAAATACTGTTCTTCTAGTGTAGCCGTAGTTAGGCCA
CCACTTCAAGAACTCTGTAGCACCGCCTACATACCTCGCTCTGCTAATCCTGTTACCAGTGGCTGCTGCC
AGTGGCGATAAGTCGTGTCTTACCGGGTTGGACTCAAGACGATAGTTACCGGATAAGGCGCAGCGGTCGG
GCTGAACGGGGGGTTCGTGCACACAGCCCAGCTTGGAGCGAACGACCTACACCGAACTGAGATACCTACA
GCGTGAGCTATGAGAAAGCGCCACGCTTCCCGAAGGGAGAAAGGCGGACAGGTATCCGGTAAGCGGCAGG
GTCGGAACAGGAGAGCGCACGAGGGAGCTTCCAGGGGGAAACGCCTGGTATCTTTATAGTCCTGTCGGGT
TTCGCCACCTCTGACTTGAGCGTCGATTTTTGTGATGCTCGTCAGGGGGGCGGAGCCTATGGAAAAACGC
CAGCAACGCGGCCTTTTTACGGTTCCTGGCCTTTTGCTGGCCTTTTGCTCACATGTTCTTTCCTGCGTTA
TCCCCTGATTCTGTGGATAACCGTATTACCGCCATGCAT
Features (pLannotate 1.2.2; 16 found; start..end, strand, type, name):
     61..364     +  enhancer       CMV enhancer: human cytomegalovirus immediate early enhancer
    365..568     +  promoter       CMV promoter: human cytomegalovirus (CMV) immediate early promoter
    591..634     +  misc_feature   MCS (fragment): multiple cloning site
    641..1891    +  CDS            LAMP1: LAMP1_HUMAN - Experimental evidence at protein level: Swiss-Prot protein existence level 1. (Microbial infection) Acts as a receptor for Lassa virus protein. From Homo sapiens (Human).
   1931..2635    +  CDS            mCherry: mCherry is a basic (constitutively fluorescent) red fluorescent protein published in 2004, derived from Discosoma sp.. It is reported to be a very rapidly-maturing monomer with low acid sensitivity.
   2648..2926    +  CDS            FRB*: T2098L mutant of FKBP-rapamycin binding domain of human FRAP binds synthetic ligands such as AP21967
   2945..3028    +  CDS            large T antigen (fragment): large T antigen from SV40 (simian virus 40)
   3051..3172    +  polyA_signal   SV40 poly(A) signal: SV40 polyadenylation signal
   3206..3634    -  rep_origin     f1 ori (sequence partly withheld): f1 bacteriophage origin of replication; arrow indicates direction of (+) strand synthesis
   3661..3765    +  promoter       AmpR promoter: bla
   3767..4124    +  promoter       SV40 promoter: SV40 enhancer and early promoter
   4159..4953    +  CDS            NeoR/KanR: aminoglycoside phosphotransferase from Tn5; aph(3')-II (or nptII); confers resistance to neomycin, kanamycin, and G418 (Geneticin®)
   4974..5126    +  CDS            ble (fragment): BLE_KLEPN - Experimental evidence at protein level: Swiss-Prot protein existence level 1. Binding protein with a strong affinity to the bleomycin family of antibiotics. Binds to CL990; an antimitotic-antibiotic compound. From Klebsiella pneumoniae.
   5185..5232    +  polyA_signal   HSV TK poly(A) signal: herpes simplex virus thymidine kinase polyadenylation signal (Cole and Stacy, 1985)
   5323..5339    -  polyA_signal   bGH poly(A) signal (fragment): bovine growth hormone polyadenylation signal
   5561..6149    +  rep_origin     ori: high-copy-number ColE1/pMB1/pBR322/pUC origin of replication
