[The description below was written by a language model from this plasmid's Addgene catalogue record and pLannotate feature annotations shown in this document.]
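Description:
LAMP1-mCherry-FRB* is a 6,263 bp mammalian expression plasmid built on a pEGFP-type backbone. It produces a lysosome-anchored half of a chemically inducible dimerization system. It replicates in E. coli at high copy from a ColE1/pUC-type origin and also carries an f1 phage origin. Selection relies on a single NeoR/KanR (Tn5 aminoglycoside phosphotransferase) cassette driven by tandem bacterial (bla) and SV40 early promoters and terminated by the HSV TK polyadenylation signal, so the same gene gives kanamycin resistance in bacteria and could support G418 selection in mammalian cells. Short annotated fragments of ble, a bGH poly(A) signal and SV40 large T antigen appear to be backbone remnants rather than functional parts.

The payload is a single fusion open reading frame under the human CMV immediate-early enhancer and promoter, closed by the SV40 poly(A) signal. Human LAMP1 (lysosome-associated membrane protein 1, recorded as carrying a silent mutation) is followed at its C terminus by the monomeric red fluorescent protein mCherry and then by FRB*, the T2098L mutant of the FKBP-rapamycin binding domain. This mutant binds synthetic rapalogs such as AP21967. The insert is recorded as cloned between EcoRI and NotI sites, both retained. LAMP1 directs the fusion to lysosomal membranes, and because its C-terminal tail normally faces the cytosol, mCherry and FRB* should be accessible there. mCherry allows the targeted compartment to be visualised.

The stated purpose is a lysosome-targeted rapalog dimerizer. Adding a rapalog would recruit a co-expressed FKBP-fused partner, which is not part of this plasmid, to the lysosomal surface. The associated publication concerns endo-lysosomal calcium nanodomains and two-pore channel signalling during phagocytosis, though the record does not say which partner was recruited.
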