Addgene plasmid #207145: LAMP1-mCherry-FRB*
Purpose: Lysosome-targeted rapalog dimerizer
Depositing lab: Antony Galione. Publication: NAADP-regulated two-pore channels drive phagocytosis through endo-lysosomal Ca(2+) nanodomains, calcineurin and dynamin. Davis LC, Morgan AJ, Galione A. EMBO J. 2020 Jul 15;39(14):e104058. doi: 10.15252/embj.2019104058. Epub 2020 Jun 8. PubMed 32510172.
Backbone
  Vector backbone: pEGFP
  Backbone size w/o insert (bp): 4000
  Total vector size (bp): 6263
  Vector type: Mammalian Expression
Growth in bacteria
  Bacterial resistance: Kanamycin, 50 μg/mL
  Growth temperature: 37°C
  Growth strain: DH5alpha
  Copy number: High Copy
Gene/Insert
  Gene/Insert name: LAMP1 (alt name: Lysosome associated membrane protein 1)
  Species: H. sapiens (human)
  Insert size (bp): 1251
  Mutation: Silent mutation
  GenBank ID: 3916
  Entrez Gene: LAMP1 (a.k.a. CD107a, LAMPA, LGP120)
  Promoter: CMV
  Tag / fusion protein: mCherry (C terminal on insert); FRB* (T2098L mutant of FKBP-rapamycin binding domain) (C terminal on insert)
  Cloning method: Restriction Enzyme; 5′ cloning site EcoRI (not destroyed); 3′ cloning site NotI (not destroyed)
  Sequencing primers: 5′ CAACGGGACTTTCCAAAATG; 3′ GAAATTTGTGATGCTATTGC
Terms and licenses: Academic/Nonprofit Terms; Industry Terms: Not Available to Industry
How to cite: LAMP1-mCherry-FRB* was a gift from Antony Galione (Addgene plasmid # 207145 ; http://n2t.net/addgene:207145 ; RRID:Addgene_207145)
